Addgene plasmid #175469: MSNA-c023
Purpose: Protein expression in bacterial cells. FERM domain, M1-E346. Can be biotinylated.
Depositing lab: Opher Gileadi. Depositing organization: University of Oxford.
Backbone
  Vector backbone: pNIC-Bio3
  Vector type: Bacterial Expression
Growth in bacteria
  Bacterial resistance: Kanamycin, 50 μg/mL
  Growth temperature: 37°C
  Growth strain: DH5alpha
  Copy number: High Copy
Gene/Insert
  Gene/Insert name: MSN (alt name: HEL70|IMD50)
  Species: H. sapiens (human)
  Entrez Gene: MSN (a.k.a. HEL70, IMD50)
  Tag / fusion protein: His6-TEV (N terminal on insert)
  Cloning method: Ligation Independent Cloning
Terms and licenses: Academic/Nonprofit Terms; Industry Terms: Not Available to Industry
Depositor comments: Ligation-independent cloning 5' site GTACTTCCAATCCAT; 3' site TATCCACCTTTACT. Gileadi lab uses BL21(DE3)-R3-pRARE2-pBirA cells for expression.
How to cite: MSNA-c023 was a gift from Opher Gileadi (Addgene plasmid # 175469 ; http://n2t.net/addgene:175469 ; RRID:Addgene_175469)
