[The description below was written by a language model from this plasmid's Addgene catalogue record and pLannotate feature annotations shown in this document.]
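Description:
MSNA-c023 is a bacterial expression plasmid built on the pNIC-Bio3 backbone, a pET-type vector, and carries the FERM domain of human moesin (MSN), residues M1 to E346, inserted by ligation-independent cloning. It is propagated in E. coli under kanamycin selection (aph(3')-Ia) and replicates from a ColE1/pMB1-family origin. The catalogue lists it as high copy, although the feature table also finds the rop gene and the bom region from pBR322, which are normally associated with reduced copy number. An f1 origin and remnants of the tetracycline resistance gene are also present as backbone leftovers.

Expression is driven by a T7 promoter with an adjacent lac operator, followed by the T7 gene 10 ribosome binding site and closed by a T7 terminator. The plasmid-borne lacI gene keeps the promoter repressed until IPTG is added, so a host supplying T7 RNA polymerase, such as a DE3 lysogen, is required. The annotation software matched the insert to the mouse moesin entry, presumably because of close sequence conservation; the record gives the species as human. The catalogue describes an N-terminal His6 tag with a TEV protease cleavage site for affinity purification and tag removal. The feature table does not annotate that tag, but does detect a short histidine stretch downstream of the insert.

The stated purpose notes that the protein can be biotinylated, and the depositor's expression strain carries a BirA plasmid, which implies a biotin acceptor sequence in the fusion, though none is annotated and its position is not stated. The construct is intended for producing recombinant moesin FERM domain, with biotinylation suiting immobilisation or capture on streptavidin.
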