Features (pLannotate 1.2.2; 19 found; start..end, strand, type, name):
     12..34      +  RBS            RBS: efficient ribosome binding site from bacteriophage T7 gene 10 (Olins and Rangwala, 1989)
    108..1076    +  CDS            Msn (fragment): MOES_MOUSE - Experimental evidence at protein level: Swiss-Prot protein existence level 1. Ezrin-radixin-moesin (ERM) family protein that connects the actin cytoskeleton to the plasma membrane and thereby regulates the structure and function of specific domains of the cell cortex. Tethers actin filaments by oscillating between a resting and an activated state providing transient interactions between moesin and the actin cytoskeleton (By similarity). Once phosphorylated on its C-terminal threonine, moesin is activated leading to interaction with F-actin and cytoskeletal rearrangement (By simila
   1261..1278    +  CDS            9xHis (fragment): 9xHis affinity tag
   1288..1337    +  CDS            SET1 (fragment): solubility-enhancement tag derived from T7 phage gene 10B
   1345..1392    +  terminator     T7 terminator: transcription terminator for bacteriophage T7 RNA polymerase
   1429..1857    +  rep_origin     f1 ori (sequence partly withheld): f1 bacteriophage origin of replication; arrow indicates direction of (+) strand synthesis
   1910..1967    +  promoter       AmpR promoter (fragment): bla
   1976..2791    -  CDS            KanR: aminoglycoside phosphotransferase; aph(3')-Ia; confers resistance to kanamycin in bacteria or G418 (Geneticin®) in eukaryotes
   2913..3501    +  rep_origin     ori: high-copy-number ColE1/pMB1/pBR322/pUC origin of replication
   3687..3826    -  misc_feature   bom: basis of mobility region from pBR322
   3928..4119    -  CDS            rop: Rop protein, which maintains plasmids at low copy number; rop
   4136..4516    +  CDS            YPB1_ECOLX: Protein predicted: Swiss-Prot protein existence level 4. From Escherichia coli.
   4588..4879    -  CDS            TcR (fragment): tetracycline efflux protein; tet; confers resistance to tetracycline
   4894..4915    -  protein_bind   CAP binding site: CAP binding activates transcription in the presence of cAMP. E. coli catabolite activator protein
   4928..6010    -  CDS            lacI: lac repressor; lacI; The lac repressor binds to the lac operator to inhibit transcription in E. coli. This inhibition can be relieved by adding lactose or isopropyl-β-D-thiogalactopyranoside (IPTG).
   6011..6088    -  promoter       lacI promoter: lacI
   6096..6375    -  CDS            TcR (fragment): tetracycline efflux protein; tet; confers resistance to tetracycline
   6397..6415    +  promoter       T7 promoter: promoter for bacteriophage T7 RNA polymerase
   6416..6440    +  protein_bind   lac operator: The lac repressor binds to the lac operator to inhibit transcription in E. coli. This inhibition can be relieved by adding lactose or isopropyl-β-D-thiogalactopyranoside (IPTG). lac repressor encoded by lacI
>Addgene plasmid #175469 | MSNA-c023 | addgene full sequence | sequence record 353155 | Addgene NGS Result
CTAGAAATAATTTTGTTTAACTTTAAGAAGGAGATATACATATGCACCATCATCATCATCATTCTTCTGG
TGTAGATCTGGGTACCGAGAACCTGTACTTCCAATCCATGCCCAAAACGATCAGTGTGCGTGTGACCACC
ATGGATGCAGAGCTGGAGTTTGCCATCCAGCCCAACACCACCGGGAAGCAGCTATTTGACCAGGTGGTGA
AAACTATTGGCTTGAGGGAAGTTTGGTTCTTTGGTCTGCAGTACCAGGACACTAAAGGTTTCTCCACCTG
GCTGAAACTCAATAAGAAGGTGACTGCCCAGGATGTGCGGAAGGAAAGCCCCCTGCTCTTTAAGTTCCGT
GCCAAGTTCTACCCTGAGGATGTGTCCGAGGAATTGATTCAGGACATCACTCAGCGCCTGTTCTTTCTGC
AAGTGAAAGAGGGCATTCTCAATGATGATATTTACTGCCCGCCTGAGACCGCTGTGCTGCTGGCCTCGTA
TGCTGTCCAGTCTAAGTATGGCGACTTCAATAAGGAAGTGCATAAGTCTGGCTACCTGGCCGGAGACAAG
TTGCTCCCGCAGAGAGTCCTGGAACAGCACAAACTCAACAAGGACCAGTGGGAGGAGCGGATCCAGGTGT
GGCATGAGGAACACCGTGGCATGCTCAGGGAGGATGCTGTCCTGGAATATCTGAAGATTGCTCAAGATCT
GGAGATGTATGGTGTGAACTACTTCAGCATCAAGAACAAGAAAGGCTCAGAGCTGTGGCTGGGGGTGGAT
GCCCTGGGTCTCAACATCTATGAGCAGAATGACAGACTAACTCCCAAGATAGGCTTCCCCTGGAGTGAAA
TCAGGAACATCTCTTTCAATGATAAGAAATTTGTCATCAAGCCCATTGACAAAAAAGCCCCGGACTTCGT
CTTCTATGCTCCCCGGCTGCGGATTAACAAGCGGATCTTGGCCTTGTGCATGGGGAACCATGAACTATAC
ATGCGCCGTCGCAAGCCTGATACCATTGAGGTGCAGCAGATGAAGGCACAGGCCCGGGAGGAGAAGCACC
AGAAGCAGATGGAGCGTGCTATGCTGGAAAATGAGAAGAAGAAGCGTGAAATGGCAGAGAAGGAGAAAGA
GAAGATTGAACGGGAGAAGGAGGAGAGCAGTAAAGGTGGATACGGCCTGAATGATATCTTTGAAGCGCAG
AAGATTGAATGGCATGAATGATAAGGATCCGAATTCGAGCTCCGTCGACAAGCTTGCGGCCGCACTCGAG
CACCACCACCACCACCACTGAGATCCGGCTGCTAACAAAGCCCGAAAGGAAGCTGAGTTGGCTGCTGCCA
CCGCTGAGCAATAACTAGCATAACCCCTTGGGGCCTCTAAACGGGTCTTGAGGGGTTTTTTGCTGAAAGG
AGGAACTATATCCGGATTGGCGAATGGG
[124 nt withheld, positions 1429-1552]
C
[91 nt withheld, positions 1554-1644]
A
[49 nt withheld, positions 1646-1694]
CCTTTGACGTTGGAGTCCACGTTCTTT
[37 nt withheld, positions 1722-1758]
ACCCTATCTCGGTCTATTCTTTTGATTTATAAGGGATTTTGCCGATTTCGGCCTATTGGTTAAAAAATGA
GCTGATTTAACAAAAATTTAACGCGAATTTTAACAAAATATTAACGCTTACAATTTAGGTGGCACTTTTC
GGGGAAATGTGCGCGGAACCCCTATTTGTTTATTTTTCTAAATACATTCAAATATGTATCCGCTCATGAA
TTAATTCTTAGAAAAACTCATCGAGCATCAAATGAAACTGCAATTTATTCATATCAGGATTATCAATACC
ATATTTTTGAAAAAGCCGTTTCTGTAATGAAGGAGAAAACTCACCGAGGCAGTTCCATAGGATGGCAAGA
TCCTGGTATCGGTCTGCGATTCCGACTCGTCCAACATCAATACAACCTATTAATTTCCCCTCGTCAAAAA
TAAGGTTATCAAGTGAGAAATCACCATGAGTGACGACTGAATCCGGTGAGAATGGCAAAAGTTTATGCAT
TTCTTTCCAGACTTGTTCAACAGGCCAGCCATTACGCTCGTCATCAAAATCACTCGCATCAACCAAACCG
TTATTCATTCGTGATTGCGCCTGAGCGAGACGAAATACGCGATCGCTGTTAAAAGGACAATTACAAACAG
GAATCGAATGCAACCGGCGCAGGAACACTGCCAGCGCATCAACAATATTTTCACCTGAATCAGGATATTC
TTCTAATACCTGGAATGCTGTTTTCCCGGGGATCGCAGTGGTGAGTAACCATGCATCATCAGGAGTACGG
ATAAAATGCTTGATGGTCGGAAGAGGCATAAATTCCGTCAGCCAGTTTAGTCTGACCATCTCATCTGTAA
CATCATTGGCAACGCTACCTTTGCCATGTTTCAGAAACAACTCTGGCGCATCGGGCTTCCCATACAATCG
ATAGATTGTCGCACCTGATTGCCCGACATTATCGCGAGCCCATTTATACCCATATAAATCAGCATCCATG
TTGGAATTTAATCGCGGCCTAGAGCAAGACGTTTCCCGTTGAATATGGCTCATAACACCCCTTGTATTAC
TGTTTATGTAAGCAGACAGTTTTATTGTTCATGACCAAAATCCCTTAACGTGAGTTTTCGTTCCACTGAG
CGTCAGACCCCGTAGAAAAGATCAAAGGATCTTCTTGAGATCCTTTTTTTCTGCGCGTAATCTGCTGCTT
GCAAACAAAAAAACCACCGCTACCAGCGGTGGTTTGTTTGCCGGATCAAGAGCTACCAACTCTTTTTCCG
AAGGTAACTGGCTTCAGCAGAGCGCAGATACCAAATACTGTCCTTCTAGTGTAGCCGTAGTTAGGCCACC
ACTTCAAGAACTCTGTAGCACCGCCTACATACCTCGCTCTGCTAATCCTGTTACCAGTGGCTGCTGCCAG
TGGCGATAAGTCGTGTCTTACCGGGTTGGACTCAAGACGATAGTTACCGGATAAGGCGCAGCGGTCGGGC
TGAACGGGGGGTTCGTGCACACAGCCCAGCTTGGAGCGAACGACCTACACCGAACTGAGATACCTACAGC
GTGAGCTATGAGAAAGCGCCACGCTTCCCGAAGGGAGAAAGGCGGACAGGTATCCGGTAAGCGGCAGGGT
CGGAACAGGAGAGCGCACGAGGGAGCTTCCAGGGGGAAACGCCTGGTATCTTTATAGTCCTGTCGGGTTT
CGCCACCTCTGACTTGAGCGTCGATTTTTGTGATGCTCGTCAGGGGGGCGGAGCCTATGGAAAAACGCCA
GCAACGCGGCCTTTTTACGGTTCCTGGCCTTTTGCTGGCCTTTTGCTCACATGTTCTTTCCTGCGTTATC
CCCTGATTCTGTGGATAACCGTATTACCGCCTTTGAGTGAGCTGATACCGCTCGCCGCAGCCGAACGACC
GAGCGCAGCGAGTCAGTGAGCGAGGAAGCGGAAGAGCGCCTGATGCGGTATTTTCTCCTTACGCATCTGT
GCGGTATTTCACACCGCAATGGTGCACTCTCAGTACAATCTGCTCTGATGCCGCATAGTTAAGCCAGTAT
ACACTCCGCTATCGCTACGTGACTGGGTCATGGCTGCGCCCCGACACCCGCCAACACCCGCTGACGCGCC
CTGACGGGCTTGTCTGCTCCCGGCATCCGCTTACAGACAAGCTGTGACCGTCTCCGGGAGCTGCATGTGT
CAGAGGTTTTCACCGTCATCACCGAAACGCGCGAGGCAGCTGCGGTAAAGCTCATCAGCGTGGTCGTGAA
GCGATTCACAGATGTCTGCCTGTTCATCCGCGTCCAGCTCGTTGAGTTTCTCCAGAAGCGTTAATGTCTG
GCTTCTGATAAAGCGGGCCATGTTAAGGGCGGTTTTTTCCTGTTTGGTCACTGATGCCTCCGTGTAAGGG
GGATTTCTGTTCATGGGGGTAATGATACCGATGAAACGAGAGAGGATGCTCACGATACGGGTTACTGATG
ATGAACATGCCCGGTTACTGGAACGTTGTGAGGGTAAACAACTGGCGGTATGGATGCGGCGGGACCAGAG
AAAAATCACTCAGGGTCAATGCCAGCGCTTCGTTAATACAGATGTAGGTGTTCCACAGGGTAGCCAGCAG
CATCCTGCGATGCAGATCCGGAACATAATGGTGCAGGGCGCTGACTTCCGCGTTTCCAGACTTTACGAAA
CACGGAAACCGAAGACCATTCATGTTGTTGCTCAGGTCGCAGACGTTTTGCAGCAGCAGTCGCTTCACGT
TCGCTCGCGTATCGGTGATTCATTCTGCTAACCAGTAAGGCAACCCCGCCAGCCTAGCCGGGTCCTCAAC
GACAGGAGCACGATCATGCGCACCCGTGGGGCCGCCATGCCGGCGATAATGGCCTGCTTCTCGCCGAAAC
GTTTGGTGGCGGGACCAGTGACGAAGGCTTGAGCGAGGGCGTGCAAGATTCCGAATACCGCAAGCGACAG
GCCGATCATCGTCGCGCTCCAGCGAAAGCGGTCCTCGCCGAAAATGACCCAGAGCGCTGCCGGCACCTGT
CCTACGAGTTGCATGATAAAGAAGACAGTCATAAGTGCGGCGACGATAGTCATGTCCCGCGCCCACCGGA
AGGAGCTGACTGGGTTGAAGGCTCTCAAGGGCATCGGTCGAGATCCCGGTGCCTAATGAGTGAGCTAACT
TACATTAATTGCGTTGCGCTCACTGCCCGCTTTCCAGTCGGGAAACCTGTCGTGCCAGCTGCATTAATGA
ATCGGCCAACGCGCGGGGAGAGGCGGTTTGCGTATTGGGCGCCAGGGTGGTTTTTCTTTTCACCAGTGAG
ACGGGCAACAGCTGATTGCCCTTCACCGCCTGGCCCTGAGAGAGTTGCAGCAAGCGGTCCACGCTGGTTT
GCCCCAGCAGGCGAAAATCCTGTTTGATGGTGGTTAACGGCGGGATATAACATGAGCTGTCTTCGGTATC
GTCGTATCCCACTACCGAGATATCCGCACCAACGCGCAGCCCGGACTCGGTAATGGCGCGCATTGCGCCC
AGCGCCATCTGATCGTTGGCAACCAGCATCGCAGTGGGAACGATGCCCTCATTCAGCATTTGCATGGTTT
GTTGAAAACCGGACATGGCACTCCAGTCGCCTTCCCGTTCCGCTATCGGCTGAATTTGATTGCGAGTGAG
ATATTTATGCCAGCCAGCCAGACGCAGACGCGCCGAGACAGAACTTAATGGGCCCGCTAACAGCGCGATT
TGCTGGTGACCCAATGCGACCAGATGCTCCACGCCCAGTCGCGTACCGTCTTCATGGGAGAAAATAATAC
TGTTGATGGGTGTCTGGTCAGAGACATCAAGAAATAACGCCGGAACATTAGTGCAGGCAGCTTCCACAGC
AATGGCATCCTGGTCATCCAGCTGATAGTTAATGATCAGCCCACTGACGCGTTGCGCGAGAAGATTGTGC
ACCGCCGCTTTACAGGCTTCGACGCCGCTTCGTTCTACCATCGACACCACCACGCTGGCACCCAGTTGAT
CGGCGCGAGATTTAATCGCCGCGACAATTTGCGACGGCGCGTGCAGGGCCAGACTGGAGGTGGCAACGCC
AATCAGCAACGACTGTTTGCCCGCCAGTTGTTGTGCCACGCGGTTGGGAATGTAATTCAGCTCCGCCATC
GCCGCTTCCACTTTTTCCCGCGTTTTCGCAGAAACGTGGCTGGCCTGGTTCACCACGCGGGAAACGGTCT
GATAAGAGACACCGGCATACTCTGCGACATCGTATAACGTTACTGGTTTCACATTCACCACCCTGAATTG
ACTCTCTTCCGGGCGCTATCATGCCATACCGCGAAAGGTTTTGCGCCATTCGATGGTGTCCGGGATCTCG
ACGCTCTCCCTTATGCGACTCCTGCATTAGGAAGCAGCCCAGTAGTAGGTTGAGGCCGTTGAGCACCGCC
GCCGCAAGGAATGGTGCATGCAAGGAGATGGCGCCCAACAGTCCCCCGGCCACGGGGCCTGCCACCATAC
CCACGCCGAAACAAGCGCTCATGAGCCCGAAGTGGCGAGCCCGATCTTCCCCATCGGTGATGTCGGCGAT
ATAGGCGCCAGCAACCGCACCTGTGGCGCCGGTGATGCCGGCCACGATGCGTCCGGCGTAGAGGATCGAG
ATCTCGATCCCGCGAAATTAATACGACTCACTATAGGGGAATTGTGAGCGGATAACAATTCCCCT
