>Addgene plasmid #175469 | MSNA-c023 | depositor partial sequence | sequence record 340379 | Coding sequence (including tags)
ATGCACCATCATCATCATCATTCTTCTGGTGTAGATCTGGGTACCGAGAACCTGTACTTCCAATCCATGC
CCAAAACGATCAGTGTGCGTGTGACCACCATGGATGCAGAGCTGGAGTTTGCCATCCAGCCCAACACCAC
CGGGAAGCAGCTATTTGACCAGGTGGTGAAAACTATTGGCTTGAGGGAAGTTTGGTTCTTTGGTCTGCAG
TACCAGGACACTAAAGGTTTCTCCACCTGGCTGAAACTCAATAAGAAGGTGACTGCCCAGGATGTGCGGA
AGGAAAGCCCCCTGCTCTTTAAGTTCCGTGCCAAGTTCTACCCTGAGGATGTGTCCGAGGAATTGATTCA
GGACATCACTCAGCGCCTGTTCTTTCTGCAAGTGAAAGAGGGCATTCTCAATGATGATATTTACTGCCCG
CCTGAGACCGCTGTGCTGCTGGCCTCGTATGCTGTCCAGTCTAAGTATGGCGACTTCAATAAGGAAGTGC
ATAAGTCTGGCTACCTGGCCGGAGACAAGTTGCTCCCGCAGAGAGTCCTGGAACAGCACAAACTCAACAA
GGACCAGTGGGAGGAGCGGATCCAGGTGTGGCATGAGGAACACCGTGGCATGCTCAGGGAGGATGCTGTC
CTGGAATATCTGAAGATTGCTCAAGATCTGGAGATGTATGGTGTGAACTACTTCAGCATCAAGAACAAGA
AAGGCTCAGAGCTGTGGCTGGGGGTGGATGCCCTGGGTCTCAACATCTATGAGCAGAATGACAGACTAAC
TCCCAAGATAGGCTTCCCCTGGAGTGAAATCAGGAACATCTCTTTCAATGATAAGAAATTTGTCATCAAG
CCCATTGACAAAAAAGCCCCGGACTTCGTCTTCTATGCTCCCCGGCTGCGGATTAACAAGCGGATCTTGG
CCTTGTGCATGGGGAACCATGAACTATACATGCGCCGTCGCAAGCCTGATACCATTGAGGTGCAGCAGAT
GAAGGCACAGGCCCGGGAGGAGAAGCACCAGAAGCAGATGGAGCGTGCTATGCTGGAAAATGAGAAGAAG
AAGCGTGAAATGGCAGAGAAGGAGAAAGAGAAGATTGAACGGGAGAAGGAGGAGAGCAGTAAAGGTGGAT
ACGGCCTGAATGATATCTTTGAAGCGCAGAAGATTGAATGGCATGAATGA
